>Addgene plasmid #85903 | AB.pCCL.sin.cPPT.GFP.miR-523-3p.sensor.PGK.dNGFR.WPRE | addgene full sequence | sequence record 170017 | Addgene NGS Result
ATGGTGAGCAAGGGCGAGGAGCTGTTCACCGGGGTGGTGCCCATCCTGGTCGAGCTGGACGGCGACGTAA
ACGGCCACAAGTTCAGCGTGTCCGGCGAGGGCGAGGGCGATGCCACCTACGGCAAGCTGACCCTGAAGTT
CATCTGCACCACCGGCAAGCTGCCCGTGCCCTGGCCCACCCTCGTGACCACCCTGACCTACGGCGTGCAG
TGCTTCAGCCGCTACCCCGACCACATGAAGCAGCACGACTTCTTCAAGTCCGCCATGCCCGAAGGCTACG
TCCAGGAGCGCACCATCTTCTTCAAGGACGACGGCAACTACAAGACCCGCGCCGAGGTGAAGTTCGAGGG
CGACACCCTGGTGAACCGCATCGAGCTGAAGGGCATCGACTTCAAGGAGGACGGCAACATCCTGGGGCAC
AAGCTGGAGTACAACTACAACAGCCACAACGTCTATATCATGGCCGACAAGCAGAAGAACGGCATCAAGG
TGAACTTCAAGATCCGCCACAACATCGAGGACGGCAGCGTGCAGCTCGCCGACCACTACCAGCAGAACAC
CCCCATCGGCGACGGCCCCGTGCTGCTGCCCGACAACCACTACCTGAGCACCCAGTCCGCCCTGAGCAAA
GACCCCAACGAGAAGCGCGATCACATGGTCCTGCTGGAGTTCGTGACCGCCGCCGGGATCACTCTCGGCA
TGGACGAGCTGTACAAGTAAAGCGGCCGCGTCGAGAGATGGGGGAGGCTAACTGAGCTAGCCGACCTTAA
CTGGGGAGTACTGGTCGACGTAGCCCCTCTATAGGGAAGCGCGTTCCCCTCTATAGGGAAGCGCGTTCCC
CTCTATAGGGAAGCGCGTTCCCCTCTATAGGGAAGCGCGTTCCCCTCTATAGGGAAGCGCGTTCCCCTCT
ATAGGGAAGCGCGTTCACCGGTACTAGCTTAGTCATGCACCGGGCTGCAGGAATTCGATGACAGGCGCAG
CTTCCGAGGGATTTGAGATCCAGACATGATAAGATACATTGATGAGTTTGGACAAACCAAAACTAGAATG
CAGTGAAAAAAATGCCTTATTTGTGAAATTTGTGATGCTATTGCCTTATTTGTAACCATTATAAGCTGCA
ATAAACAAGTTAACAACAACAATTGCATTCATTTTATGTTTCAGGTTCAGGGGGAGGTGTGGGAGGTTTT
TTAAAGCAAGTAAAACCTCTACAAATGTGGTATGGCTGATTATGATCAGATCTCTCGAGGCTAGTCTCGT
GATCGATAAAATTTTGAATTTTTGTAATTTGTTTTTGTAATTCTTTAGTTTGTATGTCTGTTGCTATTAT
GTCTACTATTCTTTCCCCTGCACTGTACCCCCCAATCCCCCCTTTTCTTTTAAAAGTTAACCGATACCGT
CGAGATCCGTTCACTAATCGAATGGATCTGTCTCTGTCTCTCTCTCCACCTTCTTCTTCTATTCCTTCGG
GCCTGTCGGGTCCCCTCGGGGTTGGGAGGTGGGTCTGAAACGATAATGGTGAATATCCCTGCCTAACTCT
ATTCACTATAGAAAGTACAGCAAAAACTATTCTTAAACCTACCAAGCCTCCTACTATCATTATGAATAAT
TTTATATACCACAGCCAATTTGTTATGTTAAACCAATTCCACAAACTTGCCCATTTATCTAATTCCAATA
ATTCTTGTTCATTCTTTTCTTGCTGGTTTTGCGATTCTTCAATTAAGGAGTGTATTAAGCTTGTGTAATT
GTTAATTTCTCTGTCCCACTCCATCCAGGTCGTGTGATTCCAAATCTGTTCCAGAGATTTATTACTCCAA
CTAGCATTCCAAGGCACAGCAGTGGTGCAAATGAGTTTTCCAGAGCAACCCCAAATCCCCAGGAGCTGTT
GATCCTTTAGGTATCTTTCCACAGCCAGGATTCTTGCCTGGAGCTGCTTGATGCCCCAGACTGTGAGTTG
CAACAGATGCTGTTGCGCCTCAATAGCCCTCAGCAAATTGTTCTGCTGCTGCACTATACCAGACAATAAT
TGTCTGGCCTGTACCGTCAGCGTCATTGACGCTGCGCCCATAGTGCTTCCTGCTGCTCCCAAGAACCCAA
GGAACAAAGCTCCTATTCCCACTGCTCTTTTTTCTCTCTGCACCACTCTTCTCTTTGCCTTGGTGGGTGC
TACTCCTAATGGTTCAATTTTTACTACTTTATATTTATATAATTCACTTCTCCAATTGTCCCTCATATCT
CCTCCTCCAGGTCTGAAGATCAGCGGCCGCTTGCTGTGCGGTGGTCTTACTTTTGTTTTGCTCTTCCTCT
ATCTTGTCTAAAGCTTCCTTGGTGTCTTTTATCTCTATCCTTTGATGCACACAATAGAGGGTTGCTACTG
TATTATATAATGATCTAAGTTCTTCTGATCCTGTCTGAAGGGATGGTTGTAGCTGTCCCAGTATTTGTCT
ACAGCCTTCTGATGTTTCTAACAGGCCAGGATTAACTGCGAATCGTTCTAGCTCCCTGCTTGCCCATACT
ATATGTTTTAATTTATATTTTTTCTTTCCCCCTGGCCTTAACCGAATTTTTTCCCATCGCGATCTAATTC
TCCCCCGCTTAATACTGACGCTCTCGCACCCATCTCTCTCCTTCTAGCCTCCGCTAGTCAAAATTTTTGG
CGTACTCACCAGTCGCCGCCCCTCGCCTCTTGCCGTGCGCGCTTCAGCAAGCCGAGTCCTGCGTCGAGAG
AGCTCCTCTGGTTTCCCTTTCGCTTTCAAGTCCCTGTTCGGGCGCCACTGCTAGAGATTTTCCACACTGA
CTAAAAGGGTCTGAGGGATCTCTAGTTACCAGAGTCACACAACAGACGGGCACACACTACTTGAAGCACT
CAAGGCAAGCTTTATTGAGGCTTAAGCAGTGGGTTCCCTAGTTAGCCAGAGAGCTCCCAGGCTCAGATCT
GGTCTAACCAGAGAGACCCCGGTTCACTAAACGAGCTCTGCTTATATAGACCTCCCACCGTACACGCCTA
CCGCCCATTTGCGTCAATGGGGCGGAGTTGTTACGACATTTTGGAAAGTCCCGTTGATTTTGGTGCCAAA
ACAAACTCCCATTGACGTCAATGGGGTGGAGACTTGGAAATCCCCGTGAGTCAAACCGCTATCCACGCCC
ATTGATGTACTGCCAAAACCGCATCACCATGGTAATAGCGATGACTAATACGTAGATGTACTGCCAAGTA
GGAAAGTCCCATAAGGTCATGTACTGGGCATAATGCCAGGCGGGCCATTTACCGTCATTGACGTCAATAG
GGGGCGTACTTGGCATATGATACACTTGATGTACTGCCAAGTGGGCAGTTTACCGTAAATACTCCACCCA
TTGACGTCAATGGAAAGTCCCTATTGGCGTTACTATGGGAACATACGTCATTATTGACGTCAATGGGCGG
GGGTCGTTGGGCGGTCAGCCAGGCGGGCCATTTACCGTAAGTTATGTAACGCGGAACTCCATATATGGGC
TATGAACTAATGACCCCGTAATTGATTACTATTAATAACTAGTCAATAATCAATGTCAACATGGCGGTAA
TGTTGGACATGAGCCAATATAAATGTACATATTATGATATGGATACAACGTATGCAATGGCCAAGCTTGC
AGCTCCAGCTTTTGTTCCCTTTAGTGAGGGTTAATTGCGCGCTTGGCGTAATCATGGTCATAGCTGTTTC
CTGTGTGAAATTGTTATCCGCTCACAATTCCACACAACATACGAGCCGGAAGCATAAAGTGTAAAGCCTG
GGGTGCCTAATGAGTGAGCTAACTCACATTAATTGCGTTGCGCTCACTGCCCGCTTTCCAGTCGGGAAAC
CTGTCGTGCCAGCTGCATTAATGAATCGGCCAACGCGCGGGGAGAGGCGGTTTGCGTATTGGGCGCTCTT
CCGCTTCCTCGCTCACTGACTCGCTGCGCTCGGTCGTTCGGCTGCGGCGAGCGGTATCAGCTCACTCAAA
GGCGGTAATACGGTTATCCACAGAATCAGGGGATAACGCAGGAAAGAACATGTGAGCAAAAGGCCAGCAA
AAGGCCAGGAACCGTAAAAAGGCCGCGTTGCTGGCGTTTTTCCATAGGCTCCGCCCCCCTGACGAGCATC
ACAAAAATCGACGCTCAAGTCAGAGGTGGCGAAACCCGACAGGACTATAAAGATACCAGGCGTTTCCCCC
TGGAAGCTCCCTCGTGCGCTCTCCTGTTCCGACCCTGCCGCTTACCGGATACCTGTCCGCCTTTCTCCCT
TCGGGAAGCGTGGCGCTTTCTCATAGCTCACGCTGTAGGTATCTCAGTTCGGTGTAGGTCGTTCGCTCCA
AGCTGGGCTGTGTGCACGAACCCCCCGTTCAGCCCGACCGCTGCGCCTTATCCGGTAACTATCGTCTTGA
GTCCAACCCGGTAAGACACGACTTATCGCCACTGGCAGCAGCCACTGGTAACAGGATTAGCAGAGCGAGG
TATGTAGGCGGTGCTACAGAGTTCTTGAAGTGGTGGCCTAACTACGGCTACACTAGAAGAACAGTATTTG
GTATCTGCGCTCTGCTGAAGCCAGTTACCTTCGGAAAAAGAGTTGGTAGCTCTTGATCCGGCAAACAAAC
CACCGCTGGTAGCGGTGGTTTTTTTGTTTGCAAGCAGCAGATTACGCGCAGAAAAAAAGGATCTCAAGAA
GATCCTTTGATCTTTTCTACGGGGTCTGACGCTCAGTGGAACGAAAACTCACGTTAAGGGATTTTGGTCA
TGAGATTATCAAAAAGGATCTTCACCTAGATCCTTTTAAATTAAAAATGAAGTTTTAAATCAATCTAAAG
TATATATGAGTAAACTTGGTCTGACAGTTACCAATGCTTAATCAGTGAGGCACCTATCTCAGCGATCTGT
CTATTTCGTTCATCCATAGTTGCCTGACTCCCCGTCGTGTAGATAACTACGATACGGGAGGGCTTACCAT
CTGGCCCCAGTGCTGCAATGATACCGCGAGACCCACGCTCACCGGCTCCAGATTTATCAGCAATAAACCA
GCCAGCCGGAAGGGCCGAGCGCAGAAGTGGTCCTGCAACTTTATCCGCCTCCATCCAGTCTATTAATTGT
TGCCGGGAAGCTAGAGTAAGTAGTTCGCCAGTTAATAGTTTGCGCAACGTTGTTGCCATTGCTACAGGCA
TCGTGGTGTCACGCTCGTCGTTTGGTATGGCTTCATTCAGCTCCGGTTCCCAACGATCAAGGCGAGTTAC
ATGATCCCCCATGTTGTGCAAAAAAGCGGTTAGCTCCTTCGGTCCTCCGATCGTTGTCAGAAGTAAGTTG
GCCGCAGTGTTATCACTCATGGTTATGGCAGCACTGCATAATTCTCTTACTGTCATGCCATCCGTAAGAT
GCTTTTCTGTGACTGGTGAGTACTCAACCAAGTCATTCTGAGAATAGTGTATGCGGCGACCGAGTTGCTC
TTGCCCGGCGTCAATACGGGATAATACCGCGCCACATAGCAGAACTTTAAAAGTGCTCATCATTGGAAAA
CGTTCTTCGGGGCGAAAACTCTCAAGGATCTTACCGCTGTTGAGATCCAGTTCGATGTAACCCACTCGTG
CACCCAACTGATCTTCAGCATCTTTTACTTTCACCAGCGTTTCTGGGTGAGCAAAAACAGGAAGGCAAAA
TGCCGCAAAAAAGGGAATAAGGGCGACACGGAAATGTTGAATACTCATACTCTTCCTTTTTCAATATTAT
TGAAGCATTTATCAGGGTTATTGTCTCATGAGCGGATACATATTTGAATGTATTTAGAAAAATAAACAAA
TAGGGGTTCCGCGCACATTTCCCCGAAAAGTGCCACCTAAATTGTAAGCGTTAATATTTTGTTAAAATTC
GCGTTAAATTTTTGTTAAATCAGCTCATTTTTTAACCAATAGGCCGAAATCGGCAAAATCCCTTATAAAT
CAAAAGAATAGACCGAGATAGGGT
[37 nt withheld, positions 5975-6011]
AAAGAACGTGGACTCCAACGTCAAAGG
[49 nt withheld, positions 6039-6087]
T
[91 nt withheld, positions 6089-6179]
G
[124 nt withheld, positions 6181-6304]
CCCATTCGCCATTCAGGCTGCGCAACTGTTGGGAAGGGCGATCGGTGCGGGCCTCTTCGCTATTACGCCA
GCTGGCGAAAGGGGGATGTGCTGCAAGGCGATTAAGTTGGGTAACGCCAGGGTTTTCCCAGTCACGACGT
TGTAAAACGACGGCCAGTGAGCGCGCGTAATACGACTCACTATAGGGCGAATTGGGTACGTCCCTAGGCC
TCCAAAAAAGCCTCCTCACTACTTCTGGAATAGCTCAGAGGCCGAGGCGGCCTCGGCCTCTGCATAAATA
AAAAAAATTAGTCAGCCATGGGGCGGAGAATGGGCGGAACTGGGCGGAGTTAGGGGCGGGATGGGCGGAG
TTAGGGGCGGGATAGCTAGAGCCAGACATGATAAGATACATTGATGAGTTTGGACAAACCACAACTAGAA
TGCAGTGAAAAAAATGCTTTATTTGTGAAATTTGTGATGCTATTGCTTTATTTGTAACCATTATAAGCTG
CAATAAACAAGTTCCTCTCACTCTCTGATATTCATTTCTTTGCAAGTTATAAATACTGAATAATAAGATG
ACATGAACTACTACTGCTAGAGATTTTCCACACTGACTAAAAGGGTCTGAGGGATCTCTAGTTACCAGAG
TCACACAACAGACGGGCACACACTACTTGAAGCACTCAAGGCAAGCTTTATTGAGGCTTAAGCAGTGGGT
TCCCTAGTTAGCCAGAGAGCTCCCAGGCTCAGATCTGGTCTAACCAGAGAGACCCAGTACAAGCAAAAAG
CAGATCTTGTCTTCGTTGGGAGTGAATTAGCCCTTCCAGTCCCCCCTTTTCTTTTAAAAAGTGGCTAAGA
TCTACAGCTGCCTTGTAAGTCATTGGTCTTAAAGGTACCGAGCTCGAATTCCAGGCGGGGAGGCGGCCCA
AAGGGAGATCCGACTCGTCTGAGGGCGAAGGCGAAGACGCGGAAGAGGCCGCAGAGCCGGCAGCAGGCCG
CGGGAAGGAAGGTCCGCTGGATTGAGGGCCGAAGGGACGTAGCAGAAGGACGTCCCGCGCAGAATCCAGG
TGGCAACACAGGCGAGCAGCCATGGAAAGGACGTCAGCTTCCCCGACAACACCACGGAATTGTCAGTGCC
CAACAGCCGAGCCCCTGTCCAGCAGCGGGCAAGGCAGGCGGCGATGAGTTCCGCCGTGGCAATAGGGAGG
GGGAAAGCGAAAGTCCCGGAAAGGAGCTGACAGGTGGTGGCAATGCCCCAACCAGTGGGGGTTGCGTCAG
CAAACACAGTGCACACCACGCCACGTTGCCTGACAACGGGCCACAACTCCTCATAAAGAGACAGCAACCA
GGATTTATACAAGGAGGAGAAAATGAAAGCCATACGGGAAGCAATAGCATGATACAAAGGCATTAAAGCA
GCGTATCCACATAGCGTAAAAGGAGCAACATAGTTAAGAATACCAGTCAATCTTTCACAAATTTTGTAAT
CCAGAGGTTGATTGTCGACTCTAGACTCGACTCTAGAGGATCCCCCTGTTCCACCTCTTGAAGGCTATGT
AGGCCACAAGGCCCACAACCACAGCAGCCAGGATGGAGCAATAGACAGGGATGAGGTTGTCGGTGGTGCC
TCGGGTCACCACGGGCTGGGAGCTGCCCATCACTGTGGTCACCACACCTGCCACCGTGCTGGCTATGAGG
TCTTGTTCTGGAGGTGCCTCAGGCTCCTGGGTGCTGGGGGCTGTGCTGTCCGAGCCCTCTGGGGGTGTGG
ACCGTGTAATCCAACGGCCAGGGATCTCCTCGCACTCGGCGTCGGCCCAGCGTGTGCACTCGCGGAGCTG
GCGCTCGGTGTCCTCGCACACGGTGCAGGGCAGGCACGGGTCCACGTGGTTGGCCTCGTCGGAATACGTG
CCGTCGGGGCACTCCTCGCACACGGTGTTCTGCTTGTCCTGGCAGGAGAACACGAGGCCCGAGCCCGCCT
CGCACACGCGGCACGCCTCGCAGCGCCCAGTCGTCTCATCCTGGTAGTAGCCGTAGGCGCAGCGGCACAC
GGCGTCGTCGGCCTCCACGCACGGCGCCGACATGCTCTGGAGCCCCACGCACTCGGTGCACGGCTTGCAC
GGCTCGGTCGCGCTCACCACGTCGGAGAACGTCACGCTGTCCAGGCAGGGCTCACACACGGTCTGGTTGG
CTCCACAAGGCTGGGCCACACCCTCGCCCAGGTTGCAGGCTTTGCAGCACTCACCGCTGTGTGTGTACAG
GCCTGTGGGGCATGCCTCCTTGGCACCTCCAAGGGACACCCCCAGAAGCAGCAACAGCAGCAGGCGCGGC
CCGTCCATGGCGCGGCCGGTGGCACCTGCCCCCATCGCCCGCCTCCCGCGGCAGCGCTCGACTTCCAGCT
CGGTCCGCTTTGCGGACTGATGGGGCTGCGCTGCGCTGCGCTCCAGCGCCCCCCCTGCCCGCCGGAGCTG
GCCGCGGCCCGAATTCCTGCAGCCCGGGGGATCCCCCTGGGGAGAGAGGTCGGTGATTCGGTCAACGAGG
GAGCCGACTGCCGACGTGCGCTCCGGAGGCTTGCAGAATGCGGAACACCGCGCGGGCAGGAACAGGGCCC
ACACTACCGCCCCACACCCCGCCTCCCGCACCGCCCCTTCCCGGCCGCTGCTCTCGGCGCGCCCTGCTGA
GCAGCCGCTATTGGCCACAGCCCATCGCGGTCGGCGCGCTGCCATTGCTCCCTGGCGCTGTCCGTCTGCG
AGGGTACTAGTGAGACGTGCGGCTTCCGTTTGTCACGTCCGGCACGCCGCGAACCGCAAGGAACCTTCCC
GACTTAGGGGCGGAGCAGGAAGCGTCGCCGGGGGGCCCACAAGGGTAGCGGCGAAGATCCGGGTGACGCT
GCGAACGGACGTGAAGAATGTGCGAGACCCAGGGTCGGCGCCGCTGCGTTTCCCGGAACCACGCCCAGAG
CAGCCGCGTCCCTGCGCAAACCCAGGGCTGCCTTGGAAAAGGCGCAACCCCAACCCCGTGGAATTCGATA
TCAAGCTTCTCGAGGGTAGGCGTGTACGGTGGGAGGCCTATATAAGCAGAGCTCGTTTAGTGAACCGTCA
GATCGCCTGGAGACGCCATCCACGCTGTTTTGACCTCCATAGAAGACACCGGGACCGATCCAGCCTCCGC
GGAATTCACC
Features (pLannotate 1.2.2; 34 found; start..end, strand, type, name):
      1..720     +  CDS            EGFP: the original enhanced GFP (Yang et al., 1996) mammalian codon-optimized
    950..969     +  misc_feature   MCS (fragment): pBluescript multiple cloning site
    997..1131    -  polyA_signal   SV40 poly(A) signal: SV40 polyadenylation signal
   1154..1238    -  CDS            large T antigen (fragment): large T antigen from SV40 (simian virus 40)
   1268..1385    -  misc_feature   cPPT/CTS: central polypurine tract and central termination sequence of HIV-1
   1404..1504    -  CDS            Rev (fragment): human immunodeficiency virus 1 (HIV-1) Rev protein; rev; enhances nuclear export of unspliced and incompletely spliced viral mRNAs
   1881..2114    -  misc_feature   RRE: The Rev response element (RRE) of HIV-1 allows for Rev-dependent mRNA export from the nucleus to the cytoplasm.
   2260..2623    -  CDS            HIV-1 gag (fragment): gag protein from human immunodeficiency virus 1; gag
   2607..2732    -  misc_feature   HIV-1 Ψ: packaging signal of human immunodeficiency virus type 1
   2779..2959    -  LTR            5' LTR (truncated): truncated 5' long terminal repeat (LTR) from HIV-1
   2974..3177    -  promoter       CMV promoter: human cytomegalovirus (CMV) immediate early promoter
   3178..3557    -  enhancer       CMV enhancer: human cytomegalovirus immediate early enhancer
   3658..3676    -  promoter       T3 promoter: promoter for bacteriophage T3 RNA polymerase
   3721..3737    -  protein_bind   lac operator: The lac repressor binds to the lac operator to inhibit transcription in E. coli. This inhibition can be relieved by adding lactose or isopropyl-β-D-thiogalactopyranoside (IPTG). lac repressor encoded by lacI
   3745..3775    -  promoter       lac promoter: promoter for the E. coli lac operon
   3790..3811    -  protein_bind   CAP binding site: CAP binding activates transcription in the presence of cAMP. E. coli catabolite activator protein
   3824..3916    -  CDS            lacI (fragment): lac repressor; lacI; The lac repressor binds to the lac operator to inhibit transcription in E. coli. This inhibition can be relieved by adding lactose or isopropyl-β-D-thiogalactopyranoside (IPTG).
   4099..4687    -  rep_origin     ori: high-copy-number ColE1/pMB1/pBR322/pUC origin of replication
   4858..5718    -  CDS            AmpR: β-lactamase; bla; confers resistance to ampicillin, carbenicillin, and related antibiotics
   5719..5823    -  promoter       AmpR promoter: bla
   5876..6304    -  rep_origin     f1 ori (sequence partly withheld): f1 bacteriophage origin of replication; arrow indicates direction of (+) strand synthesis
   6309..6464    -  CDS            lacZα (fragment): LacZα fragment of β-galactosidase; lacZ fragment
   6472..6490    +  promoter       T7 promoter: promoter for bacteriophage T7 RNA polymerase
   6511..6646    -  rep_origin     SV40 ori: SV40 origin of replication
   6686..6807    -  polyA_signal   SV40 poly(A) signal: SV40 polyadenylation signal
   6879..7112    -  LTR            3' LTR (ΔU3): self-inactivating 3' long terminal repeat (LTR) from HIV-1
   7114..7182    -  CDS            nef (fragment): NEF_HV1Z2 - Experimental evidence at protein level: Swiss-Prot protein existence level 1. Extracellular Nef protein targets CD4(+) T-lymphocytes for apoptosis by interacting with CXCR4 surface receptors. From Human immunodeficiency virus type 1 group M subtype D (isolate Z2/CDC-Z34) (HIV-1).
   7199..7787    -  misc_feature   WPRE: woodchuck hepatitis virus posttranscriptional regulatory element
   7801..7819    -  misc_feature   MCS (fragment): pUC18/19 multiple cloning site
   7822..8649    -  CDS            NGFR (fragment): TNR16_HUMAN - Also known as TNFRSF16. Experimental evidence at protein level: Swiss-Prot protein existence level 1. Low affinity receptor which can bind to NGF, BDNF, NTF3, and NTF4. Forms a heterodimeric receptor with SORCS2 that binds the precursor forms of NGF, BDNF and NTF3 with high affinity, and has much lower affinity for mature NGF and BDNF (PubMed:24908487). Plays an important role in differentiation and survival of specific neuronal populations during development (By similarity). Can mediate cell survival as well as cell death of neural cells. Plays a role in the inactivation of RHOA
   8764..8788    -  misc_feature   MCS (fragment): pBluescript multiple cloning site
   8791..9301    -  promoter       hPGK promoter: human phosphoglycerate kinase 1 promoter
   9304..9327    +  misc_feature   MCS (fragment): pBluescript multiple cloning site
   9329..9367    +  promoter       minimal CMV promoter: human cytomegalovirus (CMV) immediate early promoter
