[The description below was written by a language model from this plasmid's Addgene catalogue record and pLannotate feature annotations shown in this document.]
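Description:
AB.pCCL.sin.cPPT.GFP.miR-523-3p.sensor.PGK.dNGFR.WPRE is a third-generation-style, self-inactivating HIV-1 lentiviral transfer plasmid that reports the activity of human miR-523-3p. It is propagated in E. coli through a high-copy ColE1/pUC origin with ampicillin resistance. An f1 origin and an SV40 origin are also annotated in the backbone. The viral genome is transcribed from a CMV enhancer/promoter fused to a truncated 5' LTR. It carries the Ψ packaging signal with a gag fragment, the RRE, the cPPT/CTS, a WPRE and a ΔU3 3' LTR, so the integrated provirus lacks LTR promoter activity.

The payload is a bidirectional expression unit. The human PGK promoter drives a truncated NGFR fragment (dNGFR), a cell-surface marker, in the sense orientation of the viral genome, followed by the WPRE. A minimal CMV promoter lies back-to-back with PGK and points the opposite way toward EGFP, which ends at an antisense SV40 polyadenylation signal. The 171 bp sensor insert, cloned between NheI and AgeI, is not annotated in the feature table. The unannotated gap between the EGFP coding sequence and that poly(A) signal, together with the plasmid name, suggests it sits in the GFP 3' untranslated region, and such sensors typically contain target sites complementary to the microRNA.

In transduced cells, active miR-523-3p should reduce GFP, while dNGFR is unaffected and serves as an internal reference for transduction and expression level. The GFP-to-NGFR ratio, typically measured by flow cytometry, then reflects microRNA activity. The plasmid comes from a microRNA sensor and decoy library collection. The sequenced record (9,464 nt) is slightly shorter than the catalogued total size of 9,480 bp.
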