Addgene plasmid #85903: AB.pCCL.sin.cPPT.GFP.miR-523-3p.sensor.PGK.dNGFR.WPRE
Purpose: Sensor Plasmid
Depositing lab: Brian Brown. Depositing organization: Icahn School of Medicine at Mount Sinai. Publication: High-throughput assessment of microRNA activity and function using microRNA sensor and decoy libraries. Mullokandov G, Baccarini A, Ruzo A, Jayaprakash AD, Tung N, Israelow B, Evans MJ, Sachidanandam R, Brown BD. Nat Methods. 2012 Jul 1;9(8):840-6. doi: 10.1038/nmeth.2078. PubMed 22751203.
Backbone
  Vector backbone: AB.pCCL.sin.cPPT.GFP.PGK.dNGFR.WPRE
  Backbone size w/o insert (bp): 9309
  Total vector size (bp): 9480
  Vector type: Lentiviral
  Selectable markers: eGFP , NGFR
Growth in bacteria
  Bacterial resistance: Ampicillin, 100 μg/mL
  Growth temperature: 37°C
  Growth strain: NEB Stable
  Copy number: High Copy
Gene/Insert
  Gene/Insert name: miR-523-3p Sensor
  Species: H. sapiens (human)
  Insert size (bp): 171
  Entrez Gene: MIR523 (a.k.a. MIRN523, hsa-mir-523, mir-523)
  Promoter: PGK
  Cloning method: Restriction Enzyme; 5′ cloning site NheI (not destroyed); 3′ cloning site AgeI (not destroyed)
  Sequencing primers: 5′ AACAGACATACAAACTAAAG
Terms and licenses: Academic/Nonprofit Terms; Industry Terms: Not Available to Industry
How to cite: AB.pCCL.sin.cPPT.GFP.miR-523-3p.sensor.PGK.dNGFR.WPRE was a gift from Brian Brown (Addgene plasmid # 85903 ; http://n2t.net/addgene:85903 ; RRID:Addgene_85903)
