>Addgene plasmid #85903 | AB.pCCL.sin.cPPT.GFP.miR-523-3p.sensor.PGK.dNGFR.WPRE | depositor partial sequence | sequence record 167393 | AB.pCCL.sin.cPPT.GFP.miR-523-3p.sensor.PGK.dNGFR.WPRE sequence 856 bps
TTTATCGATCACGAGACTAGCCTCGAGAGATCTGATCATAATCAGCCATACCACATTTGTAGAGGTTTTA
CTTGCTTTAAAAAACCTCCCACACCTCCCCCTGAACCTGAAACATAAAATGAATGCAATTGTTGTTGTTA
ACTTGTTTATTGCAGCTTATAATGGTTACAAATAAGGCAATAGCATCACAAATTTCACAAATAAGGCATT
TTTTTCACTGCATTCTAGTTTTGGTTTGTCCAAACTCATCAATGTATCTTATCATGTCTGGATCTCAAAT
CCCTCGGAAGCTGCGCCTGTCATCGAATTCCTGCAGCCCGGTGCATGACTAAGCTAGTACCGGTGAACGC
GCTTCCCTATAGAGGGGAACGCGCTTCCCTATAGAGGGGAACGCGCTTCCCTATAGAGGGGAACGCGCTT
CCCTATAGAGGGGAACGCGCTTCCCTATAGAGGGGAACGCGCTTCCCTATAGAGGGGCTACGTCGACCAG
TACTCCCCAGTTAAGGTCGGCTAGCTCAGTTAGCCTCCCCCATCTCTCGACGCGGCCGCTTTACTTGTAC
AGCTCGTCCATGCCGAGAGTGATCCCGGCGGCGGTCACGAACTCCAGCAGGACCATGTGATCGCGCTTCT
CGTTGGGGTCTTTGCTCAGGGCGGACTGGGTGCTCAGGTAGTGGTTGTCGGGCAGCAGCACGGGGCCGTC
GCCGATGGGGGTGTTCTGCTGGTAGTGGTCGGCGAGCTGCACGCTGCCGTCCTCGATGTTGTGGCGGATC
TTGAAGTTCACCTTGATGCCGTTCTTCTGCTTGTCGGCCATGATATAGACGTTGTGGCTGTTGTAGTTGT
ACTCCAGCTTGTGCCC
